>Addgene plasmid #207828 | pHAGE-NRF2-E79Q | addgene full sequence | sequence record 417838 | Addgene NGS Result
TAGTTGGAAGGGCTAATTCACTCCCAAAGAAGACAAGATATCCTTGATCTGTGGATCTACCACACACAAG
GCTACTTCCCTGATTAGCAGAACTACACACCAGGGCCAGGGGTCAGATATCCACTGACCTTTGGATGGTG
CTACAAGCTAGTACCAGTTGAGCCAGATAAGGTAGAAGAGGCCAATAAAGGAGAGAACACCAGCTTGTTA
CACCCTGTGAGCCTGCATGGGATGGATGACCCGGAGAGAGAAGTGTTAGAGTGGAGGTTTGACAGCCGCC
TAGCATTTCATCACGTGGCCCGAGAGCTGCATCCGGAGTACTTCAAGAACTGCTGATATCGAGCTTGCTA
CAAGGGACTTTCCGCTGGGGACTTTCCAGGGAGGCGTGGCCTGGGCGGGACTGGGGAGTGGCGAGCCCTC
AGATCCTGCATATAAGCAGCTGCTTTTTGCCTGTACTGGGTCTCTCTGGTTAGACCAGATCTGAGCCTGG
GAGCTCTCTGGCTAACTAGGGAACCCACTGCTTAAGCCTCAATAAAGCTTGCCTTGAGTGCTTCAAGTAG
TGTGTGCCCGTCTGTTGTGTGACTCTGGTAACTAGAGATCCCTCAGACCCTTTTAGTCAGTGTGGAAAAT
CTCTAGCAGTGGCGCCCGAACAGGGACTTGAAAGCGAAAGGGAAACCAGAGGAGCTCTCTCGACGCAGGA
CTCGGCTTGCTGAAGCGCGCACGGCAAGAGGCGAGGGGCGGCGACTGGTGAGTACGCCAAAAATTTTGAC
TAGCGGAGGCTAGAAGGAGAGAGATGGGTGCGAGAGCGTCAGTATTAAGCGGGGGAGAATTAGATCGCGA
TGGGAAAAAATTCGGTTAAGGCCAGGGGGAAAGAAAAAATATAAATTAAAACATATAGTATGGGCAAGCA
GGGAGCTAGAACGATTCGCAGTTAATCCTGGCCTGTTAGAAACATCAGAAGGCTGTAGACAAATACTGGG
ACAGCTACAACCATCCCTTCAGACAGGATCAGAAGAACTTAGATCATTATATAATACAGTAGCAACCCTC
TATTGTGTGCATCAAAGGATAGAGATAAAAGACACCAAGGAAGCTTTAGACAAGATAGAGGAAGAGCAAA
ACAAAAGTAAGACCACCGCACAGCAAGCGGCCGGCCGCTGATCTTCAGACCTGGAGGAGGAGATATGAGG
GACAATTGGAGAAGTGAATTATATAAATATAAAGTAGTAAAAATTGAACCATTAGGAGTAGCACCCACCA
AGGCAAAGAGAAGAGTGGTGCAGAGAGAAAAAAGAGCAGTGGGAATAGGAGCTTTGTTCCTTGGGTTCTT
GGGAGCAGCAGGAAGCACTATGGGCGCAGCGTCAATGACGCTGACGGTACAGGCCAGACAATTATTGTCT
GGTATAGTGCAGCAGCAGAACAATTTGCTGAGGGCTATTGAGGCGCAACAGCATCTGTTGCAACTCACAG
TCTGGGGCATCAAGCAGCTCCAGGCAAGAATCCTGGCTGTGGAAAGATACCTAAAGGATCAACAGCTCCT
GGGGATTTGGGGTTGCTCTGGAAAACTCATTTGCACCACTGCTGTGCCTTGGAATGCTAGTTGGAGTAAT
AAATCTCTGGAACAGATTTGGAATCACACGACCTGGATGGAGTGGGACAGAGAAATTAACAATTACACAA
GCTTAATACACTCCTTAATTGAAGAATCGCAAAACCAGCAAGAAAAGAATGAACAAGAATTATTGGAATT
AGATAAATGGGCAAGTTTGTGGAATTGGTTTAACATAACAAATTGGCTGTGGTATATAAAATTATTCATA
ATGATAGTAGGAGGCTTGGTAGGTTTAAGAATAGTTTTTGCTGTACTTTCTATAGTGAATAGAGTTAGGC
AGGGATATTCACCATTATCGTTTCAGACCCACCTCCCAACCCCGAGGGGACCCGACAGGCCCGAAGGAAT
AGAAGAAGAAGGTGGAGAGAGAGACAGAGACAGATCCATTCGATTAGTGAACGGATCTCGACGGTATCGC
CGAATTCACAAATGGCAGTATTCATCCACAATTTTAAAAGAAAAGGGGGGATTGGGGGGTACAGTGCAGG
GGAAAGAATAGTAGACATAATAGCAACAGACATACAAACTAAAGAATTACAAAAACAAATTACAAAAATT
CAAAATTTTCGGGTTTATTACAGGGACAGCAGAGATCCAGTTTGGACTAGTGGAGTTCCGCGTTACATAA
CTTACGGTAAATGGCCCGCCTGGCTGACCGCCCAACGACCCCCGCCCATTGACGTCAATAATGACGTATG
TTCCCATAGTAACGCCAATAGGGACTTTCCATTGACGTCAATGGGTGGAGTATTTACGGTAAACTGCCCA
CTTGGCAGTACATCAAGTGTATCATATGCCAAGTACGCCCCCTATTGACGTCAATGACGGTAAATGGCCC
GCCTGGCATTATGCCCAGTACATGACCTTATGGGACTTTCCTACTTGGCAGTACATCTACGTATTAGTCA
TCGCTATTACCATGGTGATGCGGTTTTGGCAGTACATCAATGGGCGTGGATAGCGGTTTGACTCACGGGG
ATTTCCAAGTCTCCACCCCATTGACGTCAATGGGAGTTTGTTTTGGCACCAAAATCAACGGGACTTTCCA
AAATGTCGTAACAACTCCGCCCCATTGACGCAAATGGGCGGTAGGCGTGTACGGTGGGAGGTCTATATAA
GCAGAGCTCGTTTAGTGAACCGTCAGATCGCCTGGAGACGCCATCCACGCTGTTTTGACCTCCATAGAAG
ACACCGGCGGCCATACCGGTCAGCTCGAGGCCACCATGGACTACAAGGACGACGACGACAAGGGCGGATC
AACAAGTTTGTACAAAAAAGTTGGCATGATGGACTTGGAGCTGCCGCCGCCGGGACTCCCGTCCCAGCAG
GACATGGATTTGATTGACATACTTTGGAGGCAAGATATAGATCTTGGAGTAAGTCGAGAAGTATTTGACT
TCAGTCAGCGACGGAAAGAGTATGAGCTGGAAAAACAGAAAAAACTTGAAAAGGAAAGACAAGAACAACT
CCAAAAGGAGCAAGAGAAAGCCTTTTTCGCTCAGTTACAACTAGATGAACAGACAGGTGAATTTCTCCCA
ATTCAGCCAGCCCAGCACATCCAGTCAGAAACCAGTGGATCTGCCAACTACTCCCAGGTTGCCCACATTC
CCAAATCAGATGCTTTGTACTTTGATGACTGCATGCAGCTTTTGGCGCAGACATTCCCGTTTGTAGATGA
CAATGAGGTTTCTTCGGCTACGTTTCAGTCACTTGTTCCTGATATTCCCGGTCACATCGAGAGCCCAGTC
TTCATTGCTACTAATCAGGCTCAGTCACCTGAAACTTCTGTTGCTCAGGTAGCCCCTGTTGATTTAGACG
GTATGCAACAGGACATTGAGCAAGTTTGGGAGGAGCTATTATCCATTCCTGAGTTACAGTGTCTTAATAT
TGAAAATGACAAGCTGGTTGAGACTACCATGGTTCCAAGTCCAGAAGCCAAACTGACAGAAGTTGACAAT
TATCATTTTTACTCATCTATACCCTCAATGGAAAAAGAAGTAGGTAACTGTAGTCCACATTTTCTTAATG
CTTTTGAGGATTCCTTCAGCAGCATCCTCTCCACAGAAGACCCCAACCAGTTGACAGTGAACTCATTAAA
TTCAGATGCCACAGTCAACACAGATTTTGGTGATGAATTTTATTCTGCTTTCATAGCTGAGCCCAGTATC
AGCAACAGCATGCCCTCACCTGCTACTTTAAGCCATTCACTCTCTGAACTTCTAAATGGGCCCATTGATG
TTTCTGATCTATCACTTTGCAAAGCTTTCAACCAAAACCACCCTGAAAGCACAGCAGAATTCAATGATTC
TGACTCCGGCATTTCACTAAACACAAGTCCCAGTGTGGCATCACCAGAACACTCAGTGGAATCTTCCAGC
TATGGAGACACACTACTTGGCCTCAGTGATTCTGAAGTGGAAGAGCTAGATAGTGCCCCTGGAAGTGTCA
AACAGAATGGTCCTAAAACACCAGTACATTCTTCTGGGGATATGGTACAACCCTTGTCACCATCTCAGGG
GCAGAGCACTCACGTGCATGATGCCCAATGTGAGAACACACCAGAGAAAGAATTGCCTGTAAGTCCTGGT
CATCGGAAAACCCCATTCACAAAAGACAAACATTCAAGCCGCTTGGAGGCTCATCTCACAAGAGATGAAC
TTAGGGCAAAAGCTCTCCATATCCCATTCCCTGTAGAAAAAATCATTAACCTCCCTGTTGTTGACTTCAA
CGAAATGATGTCCAAAGAGCAGTTCAATGAAGCTCAACTTGCATTAATTCGGGATATACGTAGGAGGGGT
AAGAATAAAGTGGCTGCTCAGAATTGCAGAAAAAGAAAACTGGAAAATATAGTAGAACTAGAGCAAGATT
TAGATCATTTGAAAGATGAAAAAGAAAAATTGCTCAAAGAAAAAGGAGAAAATGACAAAAGCCTTCACCT
ACTGAAAAAACAACTCAGCACCTTATATCTCGAAGTTTTCAGCATGCTACGTGATGAAGATGGAAAACCT
TATTCTCCTAGTGAATACTCCCTGCAGCAAACAAGAGATGGCAATGTTTTCCTTGTTCCCAAAAGTAAGA
AGCCAGATGTTAAGAAATAGTACCCAACTTTCTTGTACAAAGTGGTTGATTAAGATCCACTAGTAACGGC
CGCCAGTGTGCTGGAATTAATTCGCTGTCTGCGAGGGCCAGCTGTTGGGGTGAGTACTCCCTCTCAAAAG
CGGGCATGACTTCTGCGCTAAGATTGTCAGTTTCCAAAAACGAGGAGGATTTGATATTCACCTGGCCCGC
GGTGATGCCTTTGAGGGTGGCCGCGTCCATCTGGTCAGAAAAGACAATCTTTTTGTTGTCAAGCTTGAGG
TGTGGCAGGCTTGAGATCTGGCCATACACTTGAGTGACAATGACATCCACTTTGCCTTTCTCTCCACAGG
TGTCCACTCCCAGGTCCAACTGCAGGTCGAGCATGCATCTAGGGCGGCCAATTCCGCCCCTCTCCCCCCC
CCCCCTCTCCCTCCCCCCCCCCTAACGTTACTGGCCGAAGCCGCTTGGAATAAGGCCGGTGTGCGTTTGT
CTATATGTTATTTTCCACCATATTGCCGTCTTTTGGCAATGTGAGGGCCCGGAAACCTGGCCCTGTCTTC
TTGACGAGCATTCCTAGGGGTCTTTCCCCTCTCGCCAAAGGAATGCAAGGTCTGTTGAATGTCGTGAAGG
AAGCAGTTCCTCTGGAAGCTTCTTGAAGACAAACAACGTCTGTAGCGACCCTTTGCAGGCAGCGGAACCC
CCCACCTGGCGACAGGTGCCTCTGCGGCCAAAAGCCACGTGTATAAGATACACCTGCAAAGGCGGCACAA
CCCCAGTGCCACGTTGTGAGTTGGATAGTTGTGGAAAGAGTCAAATGGCTCTCCTCAAGCGTATTCAACA
AGGGGCTGAAGGATGCCCAGAAGGTACCCCATTGTATGGGATCTGATCTGGGGCCTCGGTGCACATGCTT
TACATGTGTTTAGTCGAGGTTAAAAAAACGTCTAGGCCCCCCGAACCACGGGGACGTGGTTTTCCTTTGA
AAAACACGATGATAAGCTTGCCACAACCCACAAGGAGACGACCTTCCATGACCGAGTACAAGCCCACGGT
GCGCCTCGCCACCCGCGACGACGTCCCCCGGGCCGTACGCACCCTCGCCGCCGCGTTCGCCGACTACCCC
GCCACGCGCCACACCGTCGACCCGGACCGCCACATCGAGCGGGTCACCGAGCTGCAAGAACTCTTCCTCA
CGCGCGTCGGGCTCGACATCGGCAAGGTGTGGGTCGCGGACGACGGCGCCGCGGTGGCGGTCTGGACCAC
GCCGGAGAGCGTCGAAGCGGGGGCGGTGTTCGCCGAGATCGGCCCGCGCATGGCCGAGTTGAGCGGTTCC
CGGCTGGCCGCGCAGCAACAGATGGAAGGCCTCCTGGCGCCGCACCGGCCCAAGGAGCCCGCGTGGTTCC
TGGCCACCGTCGGCGTCTCGCCCGACCACCAGGGCAAGGGTCTGGGCAGCGCCGTCGTGCTCCCCGGAGT
GGAGGCGGCCGAGCGCGCCGGGGTGCCCGCCTTCCTGGAGACCTCCGCGCCCCGCAACCTCCCCTTCTAC
GAGCGGCTCGGCTTCACCGTCACCGCCGACGTCGAGGTGCCCGAAGGACCGCGCACCTGGTGCATGACCC
GCAAGCCCGGTGCCTGATATCGATAGATCCTAATCAACCTCTGGATTACAAAATTTGTGAAAGATTGACT
GGTATTCTTAACTATGTTGCTCCTTTTACGCTATGTGGATACGCTGCTTTAATGCCTTTGTATCATGCTA
TTGCTTCCCGTATGGCTTTCATTTTCTCCTCCTTGTATAAATCCTGGTTGCTGTCTCTTTATGAGGAGTT
GTGGCCCGTTGTCAGGCAACGTGGCGTGGTGTGCACTGTGTTTGCTGACGCAACCCCCACTGGTTGGGGC
ATTGCCACCACCTGTCAGCTCCTTTCCGGGACTTTCGCTTTCCCCCTCCCTATTGCCACGGCGGAACTCA
TCGCCGCCTGCCTTGCCCGCTGCTGGACAGGGGCTCGGCTGTTGGGCACTGACAATTCCGTGGTGTTGTC
GGGGAAATCATCGTCCTTTCCTTGGCTGCTCGCCTGTGTTGCCACCTGGATTCTGCGCGGGACGTCCTTC
TGCTACGTCCCTTCGGCCCTCAATCCAGCGGACCTTCCTTCCCGCGGCCTGCTGCCGGCTCTGCGGCCTC
TTCCGCGTCTTCGCCTTCGCCCTCAGACGAGTCGGATCTCCCTTTGGGCCGCCTCCCCGCCTGAGATCCT
TTAAGACCAATGACTTACAAGGCAGCTGTAGATCTTAGCCACTTTTTAAAAGAAAAGGGGGGACTGGAAG
GGCTAATTCACTCCCAACGAAGACAAGATCTGCTTTTTGCTTGTACTGGGTCTCTCTGGTTAGACCAGAT
CTGAGCCTGGGAGCTCTCTGGCTAACTAGGGAACCCACTGCTTAAGCCTCAATAAAGCTTGCCTTGAGTG
CTTCAAGTAGTGTGTGCCCGTCTGTTGTGTGACTCTGGTAACTAGAGATCCCTCAGACCCTTTTAGTCAG
TGTGGAAAATCTCTAGCAGTAGTAGTTCATGTCATCTTATTATTCAGTATTTATAACTTGCAAAGAAATG
AATATCAGAGAGTGAGAGGCCCGGGTTAATTAAGGAAAGGGCTAGATCATTCTTGAAGACGAAAGGGCCT
CGTGATACGCCTATTTTTATAGGTTAATGTCATGATAATAATGGTTTCTTAGACGTCAGGTGGCACTTTT
CGGGGAAATGTGCGCGGAACCCCTATTTGTTTATTTTTCTAAATACATTCAAATATGTATCCGCTCATGA
GACAATAACCCTGATAAATGCTTCAATAATATTGAAAAAGGAAGAGTATGAGTATTCAACATTTCCGTGT
CGCCCTTATTCCCTTTTTTGCGGCATTTTGCCTTCCTGTTTTTGCTCACCCAGAAACGCTGGTGAAAGTA
AAAGATGCTGAAGATCAGTTGGGTGCACGAGTGGGTTACATCGAACTGGATCTCAACAGCGGTAAGATCC
TTGAGAGTTTTCGCCCCGAAGAACGTTTTCCAATGATGAGCACTTTTAAAGTTCTGCTATGTGGCGCGGT
ATTATCCCGTGTTGACGCCGGGCAAGAGCAACTCGGTCGCCGCATACACTATTCTCAGAATGACTTGGTT
GAGTACTCACCAGTCACAGAAAAGCATCTTACGGATGGCATGACAGTAAGAGAATTATGCAGTGCTGCCA
TAACCATGAGTGATAACACTGCGGCCAACTTACTTCTGACAACGATCGGAGGACCGAAGGAGCTAACCGC
TTTTTTGCACAACATGGGGGATCATGTAACTCGCCTTGATCGTTGGGAACCGGAGCTGAATGAAGCCATA
CCAAACGACGAGCGTGACACCACGATGCCTGTAGCAATGGCAACAACGTTGCGCAAACTATTAACTGGCG
AACTACTTACTCTAGCTTCCCGGCAACAATTAATAGACTGGATGGAGGCGGATAAAGTTGCAGGACCACT
TCTGCGCTCGGCCCTTCCGGCTGGCTGGTTTATTGCTGATAAATCTGGAGCCGGTGAGCGTGGGTCTCGC
GGTATCATTGCAGCACTGGGGCCAGATGGTAAGCCCTCCCGTATCGTAGTTATCTACACGACGGGGAGTC
AGGCAACTATGGATGAACGAAATAGACAGATCGCTGAGATAGGTGCCTCACTGATTAAGCATTGGTAACT
GTCAGACCAAGTTTACTCATATATACTTTAGATTGATTTAAAACTTCATTTTTAATTTAAAAGGATCTAG
GTGAAGATCCTTTTTGATAATCTCATGACCAAAATCCCTTAACGTGAGTTTTCGTTCCACTGAGCGTCAG
ACCCCGTAGAAAAGATCAAAGGATCTTCTTGAGATCCTTTTTTTCTGCGCGTAATCTGCTGCTTGCAAAC
AAAAAAACCACCGCTACCAGCGGTGGTTTGTTTGCCGGATCAAGAGCTACCAACTCTTTTTCCGAAGGTA
ACTGGCTTCAGCAGAGCGCAGATACCAAATACTGTTCTTCTAGTGTAGCCGTAGTTAGGCCACCACTTCA
AGAACTCTGTAGCACCGCCTACATACCTCGCTCTGCTAATCCTGTTACCAGTGGCTGCTGCCAGTGGCGA
TAAGTCGTGTCTTACCGGGTTGGACTCAAGACGATAGTTACCGGATAAGGCGCAGCGGTCGGGCTGAACG
GGGGGTTCGTGCACACAGCCCAGCTTGGAGCGAACGACCTACACCGAACTGAGATACCTACAGCGTGAGC
TATGAGAAAGCGCCACGCTTCCCGAAGGGAGAAAGGCGGACAGGTATCCGGTAAGCGGCAGGGTCGGAAC
AGGAGAGCGCACGAGGGAGCTTCCAGGGGGAAACGCCTGGTATCTTTATAGTCCTGTCGGGTTTCGCCAC
CTCTGACTTGAGCGTCGATTTTTGTGATGCTCGTCAGGGGGGCGGAGCCTATGGAAAAACGCCAGCAACG
CGGCCTTTTTACGGTTCCTGGCCTTTTGCTGGCCTTTTGCTCACATGTTCTTTCCTGCGTTATCCCCTGA
TTCTGTGGATAACCGTATTACCGCCTTTGAGTGAGCTGATACCGCTCGCCGCAGCCGAACGACCGAGCGC
AGCGAGTCAGTGAGCGAGGAAGCGGAAGAGCGCCCAATACGCAAACCGCCTCTCCCCGCGCGTTGGCCGA
TTCATTAATGCAGCAAGCTCATGGCTGACTAATTTTTTTTTATTTATGCAGAGGCCGAGGCCGCCTCGGC
CTCTGAGCTATTCCAGAAGTAGTGAGGAGGCTTTTTTGGAGGCCTAGGCTTTTGCAAAAAGCTCCCCGTG
GCACGACAGGTTTCCCGACTGGAAAGCGGGCAGTGAGCGCAACGCAATTAATGTGAGTTAGCTCACTCAT
TAGGCACCCCAGGCTTTACACTTTATGCTTCCGGCTCGTATGTTGTGTGGAATTGTGAGCGGATAACAAT
TTCACACAGGAAACAGCTATGACATGATTACGAATTTCACAAATAAAGCATTTTTTTCACTGCATTCTAG
TTGTGGTTTGTCCAAACTCATCAATGTATCTTATCATGTCTGGATCAACTGGATAACTCAAGCTAACCAA
AATCATCCCAAACTTCCCACCCCATACCCTATTACCACTGCCAATTACCTGTGGTTTCATTTACTCTAAA
CCTGTGATTCCTCTGAATTATTTTCATTTTAAAGAAATTGTATTTGTTAAATATGTACTACAAACTTAG
Features (pLannotate 1.2.2; 29 found; start..end, strand, type, name):
      4..333     +  CDS            nef (fragment): NEF_HV1BR - Experimental evidence at protein level: Swiss-Prot protein existence level 1. Extracellular Nef protein targets CD4(+) T-lymphocytes for apoptosis by interacting with CXCR4 surface receptors (PubMed:14990729). From Human immunodeficiency virus type 1 group M subtype B (isolate BRU/LAI) (HIV-1).
    381..638     +  LTR            5' LTR (truncated): truncated 5' long terminal repeat (LTR) from HIV-1
    685..810     +  misc_feature   HIV-1 Ψ: packaging signal of human immunodeficiency virus type 1
    794..1132    +  CDS            HIV-1 gag (fragment): gag protein from human immunodeficiency virus 1; gag
   1307..1540    +  misc_feature   RRE: The Rev response element (RRE) of HIV-1 allows for Rev-dependent mRNA export from the nucleus to the cytoplasm.
   1917..2017    +  CDS            Rev (fragment): human immunodeficiency virus 1 (HIV-1) Rev protein; rev; enhances nuclear export of unspliced and incompletely spliced viral mRNAs
   2062..2179    +  misc_feature   cPPT/CTS: central polypurine tract and central termination sequence of HIV-1
   2231..2534    +  enhancer       CMV enhancer: human cytomegalovirus immediate early enhancer
   2535..2738    +  promoter       CMV promoter: human cytomegalovirus (CMV) immediate early promoter
   2842..2862    +  CDS            FLAG (fragment): FLAG® epitope tag, followed by an enterokinase cleavage site
   2873..2890    +  protein_bind   attB1 (fragment): mutant version of attB; core recombination site for the Gateway® BP reaction BP Clonase™
   2896..4707    +  CDS            NFE2L2: NF2L2_HUMAN - Also known as NRF2 From Homo sapiens (Human).
   4712..4736    -  protein_bind   attB2: mutant version of attB; recombination site for the Gateway® BP reaction BP Clonase™
   4810..5039    +  intron         chimeric intron: chimera between introns from adenovirus and immunoglobulin heavy chain genes
   5223..5685    +  misc_feature   IRES: internal ribosome entry site (IRES) of the encephalomyocarditis virus (EMCV)
   5718..6317    +  CDS            PuroR: puromycin N-acetyltransferase; pac from Streptomyces alboniger; confers resistance to puromycin
   6332..6920    +  misc_feature   WPRE: woodchuck hepatitis virus posttranscriptional regulatory element
   6928..6993    +  CDS            nef (fragment): NEF_HV1Z2 - Experimental evidence at protein level: Swiss-Prot protein existence level 1. Extracellular Nef protein targets CD4(+) T-lymphocytes for apoptosis by interacting with CXCR4 surface receptors. From Human immunodeficiency virus type 1 group M subtype D (isolate Z2/CDC-Z34) (HIV-1).
   6995..7228    +  LTR            3' LTR (ΔU3): self-inactivating 3' long terminal repeat (LTR) from HIV-1
   7433..7537    +  promoter       AmpR promoter: bla
   7538..8398    +  CDS            AmpR: β-lactamase; bla; confers resistance to ampicillin, carbenicillin, and related antibiotics
   8569..9157    +  rep_origin     ori: high-copy-number ColE1/pMB1/pBR322/pUC origin of replication
   9340..9394    +  CDS            lacI (fragment): lac repressor; lacI; The lac repressor binds to the lac operator to inhibit transcription in E. coli. This inhibition can be relieved by adding lactose or isopropyl-β-D-thiogalactopyranoside (IPTG).
   9400..9494    +  rep_origin     SV40 ori (fragment): SV40 origin of replication
   9519..9556    +  CDS            lacI (fragment): lac repressor; lacI; The lac repressor binds to the lac operator to inhibit transcription in E. coli. This inhibition can be relieved by adding lactose or isopropyl-β-D-thiogalactopyranoside (IPTG).
   9569..9590    +  protein_bind   CAP binding site: CAP binding activates transcription in the presence of cAMP. E. coli catabolite activator protein
   9605..9635    +  promoter       lac promoter: promoter for the E. coli lac operon
   9643..9659    +  protein_bind   lac operator: The lac repressor binds to the lac operator to inhibit transcription in E. coli. This inhibition can be relieved by adding lactose or isopropyl-β-D-thiogalactopyranoside (IPTG). lac repressor encoded by lacI
   9693..9776    +  polyA_signal   SV40 poly(A) signal (fragment): SV40 polyadenylation signal
