[The description below was written by a language model from this plasmid's Addgene catalogue record and pLannotate feature annotations shown in this document.]
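Description:
pHAGE-NRF2-E79Q is a lentiviral expression plasmid built on the pHAGE backbone for delivering an N-terminally FLAG-tagged human NRF2 (NFE2L2) carrying the E79Q substitution into mammalian cells. In bacteria it is maintained through a high-copy ColE1/pUC-type origin and selected with ampicillin via the β-lactamase gene. The annotated sequence is about 9.9 kb. Remnants of lac regulatory elements and fragments of the SV40 origin and poly(A) signal lie in the plasmid backbone outside the viral cassette.

The transfer cassette is framed by a truncated HIV-1 5' LTR and a self-inactivating ΔU3 3' LTR. It contains the Ψ packaging signal with an adjoining gag fragment, the Rev response element for Rev-dependent nuclear export of the genomic RNA, and the cPPT/CTS, which aids nuclear import and transduction. Short nef and rev fragments are leftover viral sequence. Inside the cassette, the CMV enhancer and promoter drive a transcript that begins with the FLAG epitope, followed by the NFE2L2 coding sequence. The insert is flanked by attB1 and attB2 sites, consistent with the recorded Gateway cloning method. Downstream, a chimeric intron and an EMCV IRES allow puromycin N-acetyltransferase to be translated from the same mRNA, so puromycin resistance is linked to expression of the transgene. A WPRE ahead of the 3' LTR enhances transcript stability and expression.

The record states the purpose simply as CMV-driven expression of FLAG-tagged NRF2-E79Q and does not describe the functional effect of the mutation. The design suits production of lentiviral particles, when packaging functions are supplied separately, and generation of puromycin-selected cells in which the tagged mutant can be detected or purified through FLAG. The associated publication is a proximity proteomic study of NRF family protein complexes.
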