Addgene plasmid #207828: pHAGE-NRF2-E79Q
Purpose: FLAG-tagged NRF2-E79Q driven by CMV promoter
Depositing lab: Ben Major. Depositing organization: Washington University in Saint Louis. Publication: Proximity proteomic analysis of the NRF family reveals the Parkinson's disease protein ZNF746/PARIS as a co-complexed repressor of NRF2. LaPak KM, Saeidi S, Bok I, Wamsley NT, Plutzer IB, Bhatt DP, Luo J, Ashrafi G, Ben Major M. Sci Signal. 2023 Dec 12;16(815):eadi9018. doi: 10.1126/scisignal.adi9018. Epub 2023 Dec 12. PubMed 38085818.
Backbone
  Vector backbone: pHAGE
  Vector type: Lentiviral
  Selectable markers: Puromycin
Growth in bacteria
  Bacterial resistance: Ampicillin, 100 μg/mL
  Growth temperature: 37°C
  Growth strain: NEB Stable
  Copy number: High Copy
Gene/Insert
  Gene/Insert name: NRF2-E79Q (alt name: NFE2L2)
  Species: H. sapiens (human)
  Mutation: E79Q
  Entrez Gene: NFE2L2 (a.k.a. HEBP1, IMDDHH, NRF2, Nrf-2)
  Promoter: CMV
  Tag / fusion protein: FLAG (N terminal on insert)
  Cloning method: Gateway Cloning
Terms and licenses: Academic/Nonprofit Terms; Industry Terms: Not Available to Industry
How to cite: pHAGE-NRF2-E79Q was a gift from Ben Major (Addgene plasmid # 207828 ; http://n2t.net/addgene:207828 ; RRID:Addgene_207828)
